>Addgene plasmid #80860 | pLITMUS-rpoN-cI5C6A,P-J23106-geneIII | addgene full sequence | sequence record 358375 | Addgene NGS Result
CGCTTCGGCGGGCTTTTTTTTGTTAACTACGTCAGGTGGCACTTTTCGGGGAAATGTGCGCGGAACCCCT
ATTTGTTTATTTTTCTAAATACATTCAAATATGTATCCGCTCATGAGACAATAACCCTGATAAATGCTTC
AATAATATTGAAAAAGGAAGAGTATGAGTATTCAACATTTCCGTGTCGCCCTTATTCCCTTTTTTGCGGC
ATTTTGCCTTCCTGTTTTTGCTCACCCAGAAACGCTGGTGAAAGTAAAAGATGCTGAAGATCAGTTGGGT
GCACGAGTGGGTTACATCGAACTGGATCTCAACAGCGGTAAGATCCTTGAGAGTTTTCGCCCCGAAGAAC
GTTTCCCAATGATGAGCACTTTTAAAGTTCTGCTATGTGGCGCGGTATTATCCCGTGTTGACGCCGGGCA
AGAGCAACTCGGTCGCCGCATACACTATTCTCAGAATGACTTGGTTGAGTACTCACCAGTCACAGAAAAG
CATCTTACGGATGGCATGACAGTAAGAGAATTATGCAGTGCTGCCATAACCATGAGTGATAACACTGCGG
CCAACTTACTTCTGACAACGATCGGAGGACCGAAGGAGCTAACCGCTTTTTTGCACAACATGGGGGATCA
TGTAACTCGCCTTGATCGTTGGGAACCGGAGCTGAATGAAGCCATACCAAACGACGAGCGTGACACCACG
ATGCCTGTAGCAATGGCAACAACGTTGCGCAAACTATTAACTGGCGAACTACTTACTCTAGCTTCCCGGC
AACAATTAATAGACTGGATGGAGGCGGATAAAGTTGCAGGACCACTTCTGCGCTCGGCCCTTCCGGCTGG
CTGGTTTATTGCTGATAAATCTGGAGCCGGTGAGCGTGGGTCCCGCGGTATCATTGCAGCACTGGGGCCA
GATGGTAAGCCCTCCCGTATCGTAGTTATCTACACGACGGGGAGTCAGGCAACTATGGATGAACGAAATA
GACAGATCGCTGAGATAGGTGCCTCACTGATTAAGCATTGGTAACTGTCAGACCAAGTTTACTCATATTT
ACGGCTAGCTCAGTCCTAGGTATAGTGCTAGCGAAGACAAAGATGAGAAATACTAG
[84 nt withheld, positions 1107-1190]
TCC
[98 nt withheld, positions 1194-1291]
A
[305 nt withheld, positions 1293-1597]
G
[153 nt withheld, positions 1599-1751]
TTATTTGTTTGTGAATATCAAGGCCAATCGTCTGACCTGCCTCAACCTCCTGTC
[82 nt withheld, positions 1806-1887]
GCTCTGAGGGA
[161 nt withheld, positions 1899-2059]
T
[41 nt withheld, positions 2061-2101]
T
[62 nt withheld, positions 2103-2164]
A
[35 nt withheld, positions 2166-2200]
CCTCCCTCAATCGGTTGAATGTCGCCCTTTTGTCTTTGGCGCTGGTAAACCATATGAA
[86 nt withheld, positions 2259-2344]
T
[36 nt withheld, positions 2346-2381]
GAAGACCCAGGCATCAAATAAAACGAAAGGCTCAGTCGAAAGACTGGGCCTTTCGTTTTATCTGTTGTTT
GTCGGTGAACGCTCTCTACTAGAGTCACACTGGCTCACCTTCGGGTGGGCCTTTCTGCGTTTATATATAC
TTTAGATTGATT
[38 nt withheld, positions 2534-2571]
A
[37 nt withheld, positions 2573-2609]
ATTTTGTTAAAATTCGCGTTAAATTTTTGTTAAATCAGCTCATTTTTTAACCAATAGGCCGAAATCGGCA
AAATCCCTTATAAATCAAAAGAATAGCCCGAGATAGGGT
[37 nt withheld, positions 2719-2755]
AAAGAACGTGGACTCCAACGTCAAAGG
[137 nt withheld, positions 2783-2919]
G
[125 nt withheld, positions 2921-3045]
AAAGGATCTAGGTGAAGATCCTTTTTGATAATCTCATGACCAAAATCCCTTAACGTGAGTTTTCGTTCCA
CTGAGCGTCAGACCCCGTAGAAAAGATCAAAGGATCTTCTTGAGATCCTTTTTTTCTGCGCGTAATCTGC
TGCTTACAAACAAAAAAACCACCGCTACCAGCGGTGGTTTGTTTGCCGGATCAAGAGCTACCAACTCTTT
TTCCGAAGGTAACTGGCTTCAGCAGAGCGCAGATACCAAATACTGTTCTTCTAGTGTAGCCGTAGTTAGG
CCACCACTTCAAGAACTCTGTAGCACCGCCTACATACCTCGCTCTGCTAATCCTGTTACCAGTGGCTGCT
GCCAGTGGCGATAAGTCGTGTCTTACCGGGTTGGACTCAAGACGATAGTTACCGGATAAGGCGCAGCGGT
CGGGCTGAACGGGGGGTTCGTGCACACAGCCCAGCTTGGAGCGAACGACCTACACCGAACTGAGATACCT
ACAGCGTGAGCTATGAGAAAGCGCCACGCTTCCCGAAGGGAGAAAGGCGGACAGGTATCCGGTAAGCGGC
AGGGTCGGAACAGGAGAGCGCACGAGGGAGCTTCCAGGGGGAAACGCCTGGTATCTTTATAGTCCTGTCG
GGTTTCGCCACCTCTGACTTGAGCGTCGATTTTTGTGATGCTCGTCAGGGGGGCGGAGCCTATGGAAAAA
CGCCAGCAACGCGGCCTTTTTACGGTTCCTGGCCTTTTGCTGGCCTTTTGCTCACATGTAATGTGAGTTA
GCTCACTCATTAGAATTCGCTGAGAGACCCGTGCTGATCACTGACCACAACGTGCGTGAAACACTGGCGG
TTTGTGAACGCGCTTATATCGTCAGTCAGGGGCATTTGATCGCCCACGGCACGCCTACAGAAATCTTACA
AGACGAACACGTTAAGCGTGTATACCTTGGGGAAGACTTCAGACTCTGATAGGGTAGAAGTTTGCGACGT
TTTAGCAGGAGAGTACGATTCTGAACATGAGCACAAAAAAGAAACCATTAACACAAGAGCAGCTTGAGGA
CGCACGTCGCCTTAAAGCAATTTATGAAAAAAAGAAAAATGAACTTGGCTTATCCCAGGAATTGGTCGCA
TACGAGATGGGGATGGGGCAGGGGAGGGTGAGTGCTTTATTTAATGGCATCGTGGCATTAAATGCTTATA
ACGCCGCATTGCTTGCAAAAATTCTCAAAGTTAGCGTTGAAGAATTTAGCCCTTCAATCGCCAGAGAAAT
CTACGAGATGTATGAAGCGGTTAGTATGCAGCCGTCACTTAGAAGTGAGTATGAGTACCCTGTTTTTTCT
CATGTTCAGGCAGGGATGTTCTCACCTGAGCTTAGAACCTTTACCAAAGGTGATGCGGAGAGATGGGTAA
GCACAACCAAAAAAGCCAGTGATTCTGCATTCTGGCTTGAGGTTGAAGGTAATTCCATGACCGCACCAAC
AGGCTCCAAGCCAAGCTTTCCTGACGGAATGTTAATTCTCGTTGACCCTGAGCAGGCTGTTGAGCCAGGT
GATTTCTGCATAGCCAGACTTGGGGGTGATGAGTTTACCTTCAAGAAACTGATCAGGGATAGCGGTCAGG
TGTTTTTACAACCACTAAACCCACAGTACCCAATGATCCCATGCAATGAGAGTTGTTCCGTTGTGGGGAA
AGTTATCGCTAGTCAGTGGCCTGAAGAGACGTTTGGCTGAGAAGACCCAGGCATCAAATAAAACGAAAGG
CTCAGTCGAAAGACTGGGCCTTTCGTTTTATCTGTTGTTTGTCGGTGAACGCTCTCTACTAGAGTCACAC
TGGCTCACCTTCGGGTGGGCCTTTCTGCGTTTATAGGTCTCCTGGCCTGCAGTAAAGCC
Features (pLannotate 1.2.2; 13 found; start..end, strand, type, name):
     59..163     +  promoter       AmpR promoter: bla
    164..1024    +  CDS            AmpR: β-lactamase; bla; confers resistance to ampicillin, carbenicillin, and related antibiotics
   1054..1082    +  promoter       J23119 promoter (fragment): bacterial promoter (Registry of Standard Biological Parts BBa J23119)
   1107..2381    +  CDS            M13 gene III (sequence partly withheld): pIII; III; minor coat protein
   2396..2467    +  terminator     rrnB T1 terminator: transcription terminator T1 from the E. coli rrnB gene
   2483..2510    +  terminator     T7Te terminator: phage T7 early transcription terminator
   2535..3044    -  rep_origin     M13 ori (sequence partly withheld): M13 bacteriophage origin of replication; arrow indicates direction of (+) strand synthesis
   3155..3743    +  rep_origin     ori: high-copy-number ColE1/pMB1/pBR322/pUC origin of replication
   3804..3825    +  protein_bind   CAP binding site: CAP binding activates transcription in the presence of cAMP. E. coli catabolite activator protein
   3846..4001    +  CDS            lptB (fragment): LPTB_ECOLI - Also known as yhbG. Experimental evidence at protein level: Swiss-Prot protein existence level 1. Part of the ABC transporter complex LptBFG involved in the translocation of lipopolysaccharide (LPS) from the inner membrane to the outer membrane. Probably responsible for energy coupling to the transport system. From Escherichia coli (strain K12).
   4052..4765    +  CDS            λ repressor: phage λ repressor; cI
   4780..4851    +  terminator     rrnB T1 terminator: transcription terminator T1 from the E. coli rrnB gene
   4867..4894    +  terminator     T7Te terminator: phage T7 early transcription terminator
