[The description below was written by a language model from this plasmid's Addgene catalogue record and pLannotate feature annotations shown in this document.]
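Description:
pLITMUS-rpoN-cI5C6A,P-J23106-geneIII is a 4,924 bp bacterial expression phagemid built on the NEB pLITMUS backbone. It replicates in E. coli at high copy from a ColE1/pUC-type origin and is selected with ampicillin through a bla (β-lactamase) cassette driven by its own promoter. It also carries an M13 origin of replication, which allows the plasmid to be replicated as single-stranded DNA and packaged into filamentous phage particles when the remaining M13 functions are supplied in the host cell.

Two expression cassettes have been added to the backbone. The first encodes M13 gene III (1,275 bp), the minor coat protein pIII needed for phage infectivity, under the constitutive Anderson-series promoter BBa_J23106. The automated annotation labels this promoter as a J23119 fragment, which is unsurprising because the members of this promoter family are near-identical. The second encodes cI5C6A,P, a 714 bp synthetic, evolved variant of the phage λ cI repressor, annotated as λ repressor in the feature table. It is expressed from the rpoN promoter; the upstream lptB gene fragment annotated just before the cI reading frame is consistent with this promoter region being taken from the E. coli chromosome, where lptB lies next to rpoN. Each cassette ends with a tandem rrnB T1 and T7Te terminator pair, insulating the two transcription units from each other and from the origins.

The record describes the construct simply as a phagemid encoding the evolved cI variant together with gene III. The associated work concerns engineering orthogonal dual transcription factors for multi-input synthetic promoters. The specific mutations and promoter specificity of this variant are not stated.
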