Addgene plasmid #80860: pLITMUS-rpoN-cI5C6A,P-J23106-geneIII
Purpose: Phagemid (encodes evolved cI5C6A,P and M13 gene III)
Depositing lab: Mark Isalan. Depositing organization: Imperial College London. Publication: Engineering orthogonal dual transcription factors for multi-input synthetic promoters. Brodel AK, Jaramillo A, Isalan M. Nat Commun. 2016 Dec 16;7:13858. doi: 10.1038/ncomms13858. PubMed 27982027.
Backbone
  Vector backbone: pLITMUS
  Backbone manufacturer: NEB
  Total vector size (bp): 4924
  Modifications to backbone: M13 gene III expression cassette cI5C6A,P expression cassette
  Vector type: Bacterial Expression
Growth in bacteria
  Bacterial resistance: Ampicillin, 100 μg/mL
  Growth temperature: 37°C
  Growth strain: DH5alpha
  Copy number: High Copy
Gene/Insert 1
  Gene/Insert name: M13 gene III
  Species: M13 bacteriophage
  Insert size (bp): 1275
  Promoter: BBa_J23106
  Cloning method: Gibson Cloning
  Sequencing primers: 5′ CGTAGTTATCTACACGACG; 3′ TGCTTATACAATCTTCCTG
Gene/Insert 2
  Gene/Insert name: cI5C6A,P
  Species: Synthetic
  Insert size (bp): 714
  Promoter: rpoN
  Cloning method: Restriction Enzyme; 5′ cloning site EcoRI (not destroyed); 3′ cloning site BsaI (not destroyed)
  Sequencing primers: 5′ gtc gat ttt tgt gat gct cg; 3′ ggg tta ttg tct cat gag cgg ata c
Terms and licenses: Academic/Nonprofit Terms; Industry Terms: Not Available to Industry
How to cite: pLITMUS-rpoN-cI5C6A,P-J23106-geneIII was a gift from Mark Isalan (Addgene plasmid # 80860 ; http://n2t.net/addgene:80860 ; RRID:Addgene_80860)
